>Addgene plasmid #202930 | Salsa-BC89-P1H5 | addgene full sequence | sequence record 413472 | Addgene NGS Result
AGCGCCCAATACGCAAACCGCCTCTCCCCGCGCGTTGGCCGATTCATTAATGCAGTCGAGGGATCTCCAT
AAGAGAAGAGGGACAGCTATGACTGGGAGTAGTCAGGAGAGGAGGAAAAATCTGGCTAGTAAAACATGTA
AGGAAAATTTTAGGGATGTTAAAGAAAAAAATAACACAAAACAAAATATAAAAAAAATCTAACCTCAAGT
CAAGGCTTTTCTATGGAATAAGGAATGGACAGCAGGGGGCTGTTTCATATACTGATGACCTCTTTATAGC
CAACCTTTGTTCATGGCAGCCAGCATATGGGCATATGTTGCCAAACTCTAAACCAAATACTCATTCTGAT
GTTTTAAATGATTTGCCCTCCCATATGTCCTTCCGAGTGAGAGACACAAAAAATTCCAACACACTATTGC
AATGAAAATAAATTTCCTTTATTAGCCAGAAGTCAGATGCTCAAGGGGCTTCATGATGTCCCCATAATTT
TTGGCAGAGGGAAAAAGATCGATCTCAGTGGTATTTGTGAGCCAGGGCATTGGCCACACCAGCCACCACC
TTCTGATAGGCAGCCTGCACCTGAGGAGTGAATTCTTTGCCAAAATGATGAGACAGCACAACAACCAGCA
CGTTGCCCAGGAGCTGTAGGAAAGAGAAGAAGGCATGAACATGGTTAGCAGAGGGGCCCGGTTTGGACTC
AGAGTATTTTATCCTCATCTCAAACAGTGTATATCATTGTAACCATAAAGAGAAAGGCAGGATGATGACC
AGGGTGTAGTTGTTTCTACCAATAAGAATATTTCCACGCCAGCCAGAATTTATATGCAGAAATATTCTAC
CTTATCATTTAATTATAACAATTGTTCTCTAAAACTGTGCTGAAGTACAATATAATATACCCTGATTGCC
TTGAAAAAAAAGTGATTAGAGAAAGTACTTACAATCTGACAAATAAACAAAAGTGAATTTAAAAATTCGT
TACAAATGCAAGCTAAAGTTTAACGAAAAAGTTACAGAAAATGAAAAGAAAATAAGAGGAGACAATGGTT
GTCAACAGAGTAGAAAGTGAAAGAAACAAAATTATCATGAGGGTCCATGGTGATACAAGGGACATCTTCC
CATTCTAAACAACACCCTGAAAACTTTGCCCCCTCCATATAACATGAATTTTACAATAGCGAAAAAGAAA
GAACAATCAAGGGTCCCCAAACTCACCCTGAAGTTCTCAGCTCTAGAGATATCGTCGAGGCCGCGCTAGC
GTTTAAACTGTCGACCTTAATTAAGAGATCTGCTCGAGGCGCGTCAGCTGACTAGAGGATCCCCGGGTAC
CGAGCTCGAATTCGGGGCCGCGGAGGCTGGATCGGTCCCGGTGTCTTCTATGGAGGTCAAAACAGCGTGG
ATGGCGTCTCCAGGCGATCTGACGGTTCACTAAACGAGCTCTGCTTATATAGGCCTCCCACCGTACACGC
CTACCTCGACCCGGGTACCGAGCTCGACTTTCACTTTTCTCTATCACTGATAGGGAGTGGTAAACTCGAC
TTTCACTTTTCTCTATCACTGATAGGGAGTGGTAAACTCGACTTTCACTTTTCTCTATCACTGATAGGGA
GTGGTAAACTCGACTTTCACTTTTCTCTATCACTGATAGGGAGTGGTAAACTCGACTTTCACTTTTCTCT
ATCACTGATAGGGAGTGGTAAACTCGACCTATATAAGCAGAGCTCGTTTAGTGAACCGTCAGATCGCCTG
GAGACGCCATCCACGCTGTTTTGACCTCCATAGAAGACACCGGGACCGATCCAGCCTCCGCGGCCCCGAA
TTCCTGCAGCGGCCGCTCTAGAACTAGTGGATCCCCGCGGATGGTGAGCAAGGGCGAGGAGCTGTTCACC
GGGGTGGTGCCCATCCTGGTCGAGCTGGACGGCGACGTAAACGGCCACAAGTTCAGCGTGTCCGGCGAGG
GCGAGGGCGATGCCACCTACGGCAAGCTGACCCTGAAGTTCATCTGCACCACCGGCAAGCTGCCCGTGCC
CTGGCCCACCCTCGTGACCACCCTGACCTACGGCGTGCAGTGCTTCAGCCGCTACCCCGACCACATGAAG
CAGCACGACTTCTTCAAGTCCGCCATGCCCGAAGGCTACGTCCAGGAGCGCACCATCTTCTTCAAGGACG
ACGGCAACTACAAGACCCGCGCCGAGGTGAAGTTCGAGGGCGACACCCTGGTGAACCGCATCGAGCTGAA
GGGCATCGACTTCAAGGAGGACGGCAACATCCTGGGGCACAAGCTGGAGTACAACTACAACAGCCACAAC
GTCTATATCATGGCCGACAAGCAGAAGAACGGCATCAAGGTGAACTTCAAGATCCGCCACAACATCGAGG
ACGGCAGCGTGCAGCTCGCCGACCACTACCAGCAGAACACCCCCATCGGCGACGGCCCCGTGCTGCTGCC
CGACAACCACTACCTGAGCACCCAGTCCGCCCTGAGCAAAGACCCCAACGAGAAGCGCGATCACATGGTC
CTGCTGGAGTTCGTGACCGCCGCCGGGATCACTCTCGGCATGGACGAGCTGTACAAGTAAGAGGAACCGA
GAATTCGATATCAAGCTTGTCGACCTAGTTCTAGAGGATCCAGACATGATAAGATACATTGATGAGTTTG
GACAAACCACAACTAGAATGCAGTGAAAAAAATGCTTTATTTGTGAAATTTGTGATGCTATTGCTTTATT
TGTAACCATTATAAGCTGCAATAAACAAGTTAACAACAACAATTGCATTCATTTTATGTTTCAGGTTCAG
GGGGAGGTGTGGGAGGTTTTTTAAAGCAAGTAAAACCTCTACAAATGTGGTATGGCTGATTATGATCCTG
CAAGCCTCGTCGTCCTGGCCGGACCACGCTATCTGTGCAAGGTCCCCGGCCCCGGACGCGCGCTCCATGA
GCAGAGCGCCCGCCGCCGAGGCGAAGACTCGGGCGGCGCCCTGCCCGTCCCACCAGGTCAACAGGCGGTA
ACCGGCCTCTTCATCGGGAATGCGCGCGACCTTCAGCATCGCCGGCATGTCCCCCTGGCGGACGGGAAGT
ATCCAGCTCGACCAAGCTGGCCGCGTCGAGTGAAGACGAAAGGGCCTCGTGATACGCCTATTTTTATAGG
TTAATGTCATGATAATAATGGTTTCTTAGACGTCAGGTGGCACTTTTCGGGGAAATGTGCGCGGAACCCC
TATTTGTTTATTTTTCTAAATACATTCAAATATGTATCCGCTCATGAGACAATAACCCTGATAAATGCTT
CAATAATATTGAAAAAGGAAGAGTATGAGTATTCAACATTTCCGTGTCGCCCTTATTCCCTTTTTTGCGG
CATTTTGCCTTCCTGTTTTTGCTCACCCAGAAACGCTGGTGAAAGTAAAAGATGCTGAAGATCAGTTGGG
TGCACGAGTGGGTTACATCGAACTGGATCTCAACAGCGGTAAGATCCTTGAGAGTTTTCGCCCCGAAGAA
CGTTTTCCAATGATGAGCACTTTTAAAGTTCTGCTATGTGGCGCGGTATTATCCCGTGTTGACGCCGGGC
AAGAGCAACTCGGTCGCCGCATACACTATTCTCAGAATGACTTGGTTGAGTACTCACCAGTCACAGAAAA
GCATCTTACGGATGGCATGACAGTAAGAGAATTATGCAGTGCTGCCATAACCATGAGTGATAACACTGCG
GCCAACTTACTTCTGACAACGATCGGAGGACCGAAGGAGCTAACCGCTTTTTTGCACAACATGGGGGATC
ATGTAACTCGCCTTGATCGTTGGGAACCGGAGCTGAATGAAGCCATACCAAACGACGAGCGTGACACCAC
GATGCCTGTAGCAATGGCAACAACGTTGCGCAAACTATTAACTGGCGAACTACTTACTCTAGCTTCCCGG
CAACAATTAATAGACTGGATGGAGGCGGATAAAGTTGCAGGACCACTTCTGCGCTCGGCCCTTCCGGCTG
GCTGGTTTATTGCTGATAAATCTGGAGCCGGTGAGCGTGGGTCTCGCGGTATCATTGCAGCACTGGGGCC
AGATGGTAAGCCCTCCCGTATCGTAGTTATCTACACGACGGGGAGTCAGGCAACTATGGATGAACGAAAT
AGACAGATCGCTGAGATAGGTGCCTCACTGATTAAGCATTGGTAACTGTCAGACCAAGTTTACTCATATA
TACTTTAGATTGATTTAAAACTTCATTTTTAATTTAAAAGGATCTAGGTGAAGATCCTTTTTGATAATCT
CATGACCAAAATCCCTTAACGTGAGTTTTCGTTCCACTGAGCGTCAGACCCCGTAGAAAAGATCAAAGGA
TCTTCTTGAGATCCTTTTTTTCTGCGCGTAATCTGCTGCTTGCAAACAAAAAAACCACCGCTACCAGCGG
TGGTTTGTTTGCCGGATCAAGAGCTACCAACTCTTTTTCCGAAGGTAACTGGCTTCAGCAGAGCGCAGAT
ACCAAATACTGTTCTTCTAGTGTAGCCGTAGTTAGGCCACCACTTCAAGAACTCTGTAGCACCGCCTACA
TACCTCGCTCTGCTAATCCTGTTACCAGTGGCTGCTGCCAGTGGCGATAAGTCGTGTCTTACCGGGTTGG
ACTCAAGACGATAGTTACCGGATAAGGCGCAGCGGTCGGGCTGAACGGGGGGTTCGTGCACACAGCCCAG
CTTGGAGCGAACGACCTACACCGAACTGAGATACCTACAGCGTGAGCTATGAGAAAGCGCCACGCTTCCC
GAAGGGAGAAAGGCGGACAGGTATCCGGTAAGCGGCAGGGTCGGAACAGGAGAGCGCACGAGGGAGCTTC
CAGGGGGAAACGCCTGGTATCTTTATAGTCCTGTCGGGTTTCGCCACCTCTGACTTGAGCGTCGATTTTT
GTGATGCTCGTCAGGGGGGCGGAGCCTATGGAAAAACGCCAGCAACGCGGCCTTTTTACGGTTCCTGGCC
TTTTGCTGGCCTTTTGCTCACATGTTCTTTCCTGCGTTATCCCCTGATTCTGTGGATAACCGTATTACCG
CCTTTGAGTGAGCTGATACCGCTCGCCGCAGCCGAACGACCGAGCGCAGCGAGTCAGTGAGCGAGGAAGC
GGAAG
Features (pLannotate 1.2.2; 17 found; start..end, strand, type, name):
      2..55      +  CDS            lacI (fragment): lac repressor; lacI; The lac repressor binds to the lac operator to inhibit transcription in E. coli. This inhibition can be relieved by adding lactose or isopropyl-β-D-thiogalactopyranoside (IPTG).
    388..443     -  polyA_signal   β-globin poly(A) signal: rabbit β-globin polyadenylation signal (Gil and Proudfoot, 1987)
    518..640     -  CDS            HBB: HBB_COLGU - Experimental evidence at transcript level: Swiss-Prot protein existence level 2. Involved in oxygen transport from the lung to the various peripheral tissues. From Colobus guereza (Mantled guereza) (Eastern black-and-white colobus monkey).
    644..1216    -  intron         β-globin intron: intron from rabbit β-globin gene
   1312..1343    -  misc_feature   MCS (fragment): pUC18/19 multiple cloning site
   1437..1475    -  promoter       minimal CMV promoter: human cytomegalovirus (CMV) immediate early promoter
   1493..1708    -  protein_bind   tetracycline response element (fragment): contains seven copies of the tetracycline operator tetO tetracycline repressor TetR
   1708..1753    +  promoter       TRE3GV promoter (fragment): 3rd-generation Tet-responsive promoter that can be activated by binding of Tet-On® 3G, optimized for retroviral and lentiviral vectors
   1829..1856    +  misc_feature   MCS (fragment): pBluescript multiple cloning site
   1861..2580    +  CDS            EGFP: the original enhanced GFP (Yang et al., 1996) mammalian codon-optimized
   2591..2613    +  misc_feature   MCS (fragment): pBluescript multiple cloning site
   2627..2761    -  polyA_signal   SV40 poly(A) signal: SV40 polyadenylation signal
   2784..2867    -  CDS            large T antigen (fragment): large T antigen from SV40 (simian virus 40)
   2861..3091    -  CDS            str (fragment): STR_KLEPN - Protein inferred from homology: Swiss-Prot protein existence level 3. The aminoglycoside phosphotransferases achieve inactivation of their antibiotic substrates by phosphorylation. From Klebsiella pneumoniae.
   3210..3314    +  promoter       AmpR promoter: bla
   3315..4175    +  CDS            AmpR: β-lactamase; bla; confers resistance to ampicillin, carbenicillin, and related antibiotics
   4346..4934    +  rep_origin     ori: high-copy-number ColE1/pMB1/pBR322/pUC origin of replication
