[The description below was written by a language model from this plasmid's Addgene catalogue record and pLannotate feature annotations shown in this document.]
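Description:
Salsa-BC89-P1H5 is a 5.1 kb mammalian expression plasmid built on the pCER206 backbone. It is one member of a set of barcoded reporter plasmids for PRESTO-Salsa, a highly multiplexed screening platform for GPCR bioactivity. It is propagated in E. coli as a high-copy plasmid through a ColE1/pUC-type origin and is selected with ampicillin via the β-lactamase gene under its native bla promoter. The feature table shows no mammalian selection marker, which suggests transient transfection, although the record does not say so.

The payload is a synthetic insert of about 730 bp, EGFP/BC89, cloned between BsrGI and HindIII sites and driven by a tetracycline response element. The annotation places tetO repeats at the centre of what looks like a bidirectional arrangement. On one side, a TRE3G-type promoter fragment points toward the mammalian codon-optimised EGFP coding sequence. On the other side, a minimal CMV promoter faces an MCS fragment followed by a rabbit β-globin intron, a globin exon fragment and the β-globin poly(A) signal, with no coding sequence annotated in that arm. An SV40 poly(A) signal lies downstream of EGFP but is annotated on the opposite strand.

The barcode BC89 is not annotated separately. Given the cloning sites, it probably sits just after EGFP in the transcribed region, but its exact position is not stated. In use, a Tet-family transactivator would induce a transcript carrying both EGFP and the unique barcode, so that reporter activity from many pooled receptors can be distinguished by barcode. Short lacI, SV40 large T antigen and aminoglycoside phosphotransferase fragments appear to be non-functional backbone remnants.
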