Addgene plasmid #202930: Salsa-BC89-P1H5
Purpose: Expression of barcoded reporter plasmid for PRESTO-Salsa; EGFP/BC89
Depositing lab: Noah Palm. Depositing organization: Yale University. Publication: Highly multiplexed bioactivity screening reveals human and microbiota metabolome-GPCRome interactions. Chen H, Rosen CE, Gonzalez-Hernandez JA, Song D, Potempa J, Ring AM, Palm NW. Cell. 2023 Jul 6;186(14):3095-3110.e19. doi: 10.1016/j.cell.2023.05.024. Epub 2023 Jun 14. PubMed 37321219.
Backbone
  Vector backbone: pCER206
  Vector type: Mammalian Expression
Growth in bacteria
  Bacterial resistance: Ampicillin, 100 μg/mL
  Growth temperature: 37°C
  Growth strain: DH5alpha
  Copy number: High Copy
Gene/Insert
  Gene/Insert name: EGFP/BC89
  Species: Synthetic
  Insert size (bp): 730
  Promoter: Tet Response Element (TRE)
  Cloning method: Restriction Enzyme; 5′ cloning site BsrGI (not destroyed); 3′ cloning site HindIII (not destroyed)
  Sequencing primers: 5′ Custom primer (GAAGCGCGATCACATGG)
Terms and licenses: Academic/Nonprofit Terms; Industry Terms: Not Available to Industry
How to cite: Salsa-BC89-P1H5 was a gift from Noah Palm (Addgene plasmid # 202930 ; http://n2t.net/addgene:202930 ; RRID:Addgene_202930)
