>Addgene plasmid #202930 | Salsa-BC89-P1H5 | depositor partial sequence | sequence record 393803 | BC89
GAGGAACCGA
